Addgene plasmid #191446: pJH3650
Purpose: Pacr-2s-Chrimson::wCherry unc-54 3' UTR C.elegans A/B MN expression of Chrimson RFP
Depositing lab: Mei Zhen. Publication: Extrasynaptic signaling enables an asymmetric juvenile motor circuit to produce symmetric undulation. Lu Y, Ahamed T, Mulcahy B, Meng J, Witvliet D, Guan SA, Holmyard D, Hung W, Wen Q, Chisholm AD, Samuel ADT, Zhen M. Curr Biol. 2022 Nov 7;32(21):4631-4644.e5. doi: 10.1016/j.cub.2022.09.002. Epub 2022 Sep 30. PubMed 36182701.
Backbone
  Vector backbone: pBSK
  Backbone manufacturer: stratagene
  Backbone size w/o insert (bp): 6208
  Total vector size (bp): 7419
  Vector type: Worm Expression
Growth in bacteria
  Bacterial resistance: Ampicillin, 100 μg/mL
  Growth temperature: 37°C
  Growth strain: DH5alpha
  Copy number: High Copy
Gene/Insert
  Gene/Insert name: Chrimson
  Species: C. elegans (nematode)
  Insert size (bp): 1211
  Promoter: Pacr-2s
  Tag / fusion protein: wCherry (C terminal on insert)
  Cloning method: Restriction Enzyme; 5′ cloning site XmaI (not destroyed); 3′ cloning site KpnI (not destroyed)
  Sequencing primers: 5′ gatccctATGGCTGAGCTCATCTC; 3′ cgGGTACCGCGACGGTGTCCTCGTCCT
Terms and licenses: Academic/Nonprofit Terms; Industry Terms: Not Available to Industry
Depositor comments: Please visit https://www.biorxiv.org/content/10.1101/2021.09.21.461278v4 for bioRxiv preprint.
How to cite: pJH3650 was a gift from Mei Zhen (Addgene plasmid # 191446 ; http://n2t.net/addgene:191446 ; RRID:Addgene_191446)
