[The description below was written by a language model from this plasmid's Addgene catalogue record and pLannotate feature annotations shown in this document.]
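Description:
pJH3650 is a C. elegans expression plasmid built on a pBluescript-type (pBSK) backbone, about 7.4 kb in total, that drives the red-shifted channelrhodopsin Chrimson in motor neurons. It is propagated in E. coli as a high-copy plasmid through a ColE1/pUC-family origin and selected with ampicillin via the bla (β-lactamase) gene and its native promoter. The feature table also picks up remnants of bacterial cloning-vector sequence (CAP binding site, lac promoter and operator, and small lacI, rop and bom fragments). These are backbone leftovers with no role in worm expression.

The payload is a Chrimson coding sequence of roughly 1.2 kb cloned between XmaI and KpnI sites, placed downstream of Pacr-2s, a version of the acr-2 promoter that the record describes as giving expression in A- and B-class motor neurons. Chrimson is fused at its C terminus to wCherry, a worm-adapted mCherry red fluorescent protein, so that expressing cells can be identified by fluorescence. The transcript is terminated by the unc-54 3' UTR, a standard permissive 3' end for C. elegans transgenes.

The automated annotation recognises the mCherry portion but does not label the promoter, Chrimson or the unc-54 3' UTR. The two very short "mEGFP" hits within the insert region probably reflect synthetic worm introns shared with other C. elegans-optimised genes rather than any GFP coding sequence, and the aex-5 fragment lying downstream of mCherry may be genomic sequence carried along with the 3' UTR. The construct is suited to making transgenic worms for light-activated stimulation of these motor neurons in studies of the locomotor circuit.
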