Features (pLannotate 1.2.2; 13 found; start..end, strand, type, name):
   2231..2263    +  CDS            mEGFP (fragment): monomeric enhanced GFP, optimized with synthetic introns for expression in C. elegans
   2629..2666    +  CDS            mEGFP (fragment): monomeric enhanced GFP, optimized with synthetic introns for expression in C. elegans
   3228..3934    +  CDS            mCherry (fragment): monomeric derivative of DsRed fluorescent protein (Shaner et al., 2004) mammalian codon-optimized
   4545..4697    +  CDS            aex-5 (fragment): AEX5_CAEEL - Also known as kpc-3 From Caenorhabditis elegans.
   4825..4860    +  CDS            rop (fragment): Rop protein, which maintains plasmids at low copy number; rop
   4962..5061    +  misc_feature   bom (fragment): basis of mobility region from pBR322
   5159..5263    +  promoter       AmpR promoter: bla
   5264..6124    +  CDS            AmpR: β-lactamase; bla; confers resistance to ampicillin, carbenicillin, and related antibiotics
   6295..6883    +  rep_origin     ori: high-copy-number ColE1/pMB1/pBR322/pUC origin of replication
   7066..7158    +  CDS            lacI (fragment): lac repressor; lacI; The lac repressor binds to the lac operator to inhibit transcription in E. coli. This inhibition can be relieved by adding lactose or isopropyl-β-D-thiogalactopyranoside (IPTG).
   7171..7192    +  protein_bind   CAP binding site: CAP binding activates transcription in the presence of cAMP. E. coli catabolite activator protein
   7207..7237    +  promoter       lac promoter: promoter for the E. coli lac operon
   7245..7261    +  protein_bind   lac operator: The lac repressor binds to the lac operator to inhibit transcription in E. coli. This inhibition can be relieved by adding lactose or isopropyl-β-D-thiogalactopyranoside (IPTG). lac repressor encoded by lacI
>Addgene plasmid #191446 | pJH3650 | addgene full sequence | sequence record 377573 | Addgene NGS Result
AAGCTTGGGCTGCAGCATGCGGCCGCTCACCACCGACTGATTTTCATTTCAAAATTAATGCAGATTTCTA
CGTGTTCTTTTTCAAATAAATTTATATATTTTTTGTTCTCTCACAAAATAAATAATTTCGAGAGTTAAGT
GATCATTCTCAGACATATTCTATAATTGTCCGTCAGGAAACAGATAGAGGAACCTTTGATAAATAAATTA
TAAAAGGCCGACAGGGAAATGCTTCTCCCTCGACTCTGTTAGAAGCGAAGAGGCAATTTTTAAAAATTTC
CCATTTTTATGCGTTTTTCTGATTTCCAAAGTCACGCATCATTTACCAACCGCAACGATTCATAAGGACG
TAATTTTGATTTTCTGGACGATTTTTATATAGTTTTGATGTGAAATTCGCTTTATTTGTCTGAAAGTGGA
ATAGATTTAGTGTGGATTTAACCGAAAAATGCAGATCTTTTAAAAATTTAAACCAGTGTTTTGTTGCCTT
ATTTGCGAAAAAAAATTGTGATATTTCGAGTATTGCTGCAATTTGATTAGTAAAATGTTAGGATATAAGT
ATTTAAAAAGTATAATTGGTTGAATTTTCTTTTTCATCACCGACTTCCAAAAATATAGAGATACTGAGTT
TTCACCATTTTTTGAATGTAAATAAAAACATTTTGAACACTTGTGCTGGGATTCAATCCAAATACATTCA
CTGTCATTTAATATTATTATATATCAAAATAAAACGCATAACTTTTTCTGTTTTTTTTTAAATTTTTTCA
AAATGTAGGTTTGGTAAGTTAAGGTAAGGTTAGGCAATGTAGGTAAACACGAGATGATACTCCACGTTGA
AAATTGTTTTCATAAATACAGTTTAGATTGAACTGAAGGATTTTATCGTCTAATAGAATATAATTTTTTA
GTTCAAGATTTAGGATTTGTTTTCACTTTTTTTTAGATTCAAGACATATATCTCGCAAAATGAGTTTTGT
CTTTGAGCCATCTTGTCATCATAGCACATTGAATTTTGTTGTTCGCAAGACGGAATATATGTTCCCAGCT
GCAAATTTTGTGTCGGATATTTCTTCTTTAGCGAAAGGCGTTAAAAACCAAAAATAGTCGAAGCGTTTGA
TATGTGTCCCGTTGGTTTTTCGTGTCCATCTATTCTGTTTCGAGTACACATGTTGCGACGCGGCACTGAT
GAAAAAGTGAAAGAGCTAGTGTCACACACAAACACAAAGTATGCTCATGTGAGTGTGTAGATATGTGTAG
ATGTATGTCCTGAAGGAATAAAAAGACTTTTTGAAGCTACATTTTTAAACAAAAAAAGACAGAAACATGA
AGCACAACTCTCTATTCTGTCGAACGGCGTGTGCAACTCACGCACACCCAAAAATATGAAATATAACATT
CGCACCAACAAAGCGCGAATATCAATGAATCTCGAGGGAACGATGGCTGCCTGCCGGCGCGTGTTGCTCT
TCTGTCATTGGGATAACTGGCGGGTCTGTTGGGTCCGTCCTTTAGACCATTTGACTACACTGCCCTGCAT
ATGTGTGAAACGTCGTCGTTGCTGTTGGGAGCTGTCTGTGTGTATGTGTGTGTGTGTGAGTATGGAGCAG
TAAAAAGCTGCCGATACGAGAAGCGCCGCCCCGGACGGACGGCGATGGCGCATCGCCAAATGTGTCATTT
TAGTTGTCTTCACGAACCAGAGGGCCCACGACGGACGGGCGGCCACGCCCACCTCAACCAGAATATCCTT
CCTTCTCCCACCCACCCTTGCGGACGCGCGGATGCGCTGAACAAAAAGACGACGAAGAAGAAGAAGAAGA
AGCTGAACGAAGAAAAAAGCATCAAAAGAAGTGAAGCGGCTCTACCACCCCGACCACCTTCCTTCACAGG
AAGGACGCCGTTTTCATCCCGGGATTGGCCAAAGGACCCAAAGGTATGTTTCGAATGATACTAACATAAC
ATAGAACATTTTCAGGAGGACCCTTGGCTAGCGTCGACGGATCCCTATGGCTGAGCTCATCTCCTCCGCT
ACCCGTTCCCTCTTCGCTGCTGGAGGAATCAACCCATGGCCGAACCCATACCACCACGAGGACATGGGAT
GCGGAGGAATGACCCCAACCGGAGAGTGCTTCTCCACCGAGTGGTGGTGCGACCCATCCTACGGACTCTC
CGACGCTGGATACGGATACTGCTTCGTCGAGGCTACCGGAGGTAAGTTTAAACTTGGACTTACTAACTAA
CCATACATATTTAAATTTTCAGGATACCTCGTCGTCGGAGTCGAGAAGAAGCAGGCTTGGCTCCACTCCC
GTGGAACCCCAGGAGAGAAGATCGGAGCTCAGGTCTGCCAGTGGATCGCTTTCTCCATCGCTATCGCTCT
CCTCACCTTCTACGGATTCTCCGCTTGGAAGGCTACCTGCGGATGGGAGGAGGTCTACGTCTGCTGCGTC
GAGGTCCTCTTCGTCACCCTCGAGATCTTCAAGGAGTTCTCCTCCCCAGCTACCGTCTACCTCTCCACCG
GAAACCACGCTTACTGCCTCCGTTACTTCGAGTGGCTCCTCTCCTGCCCAGTCATCCTCATCCGTCTCTC
CAACCTCTCCGGACTCAAGGTAAGTTTAAACAGTTCGGTACTAACTAACCCTGATTATTTAAATTTTCAG
AACGACTACTCCAAGCGTACCATGGGACTCATCGTCTCCTGCGTCGGAATGATCGTCTTCGGAATGGCTG
CTGGACTCGCTACCGACTGGCTCAAGTGGCTCCTCTACATCGTCTCCTGCATCTACGGAGGATACATGTA
CTTCCAGGCTGCTAAGTGCTACGTCGAGGCTAACCACTCCGTCCCAAAGGGACACTGCCGTATGGTCGTC
AAGCTCATGGCTTACGCTTACTTCGCTTCCTGGGGTTCCTACCCAATCCTCTGGGCTGTCGGACCAGGTA
AGTTTAAACATATATATACTAACTAACGGATTATATTTAAATTTTCAGAGGGACTCCTCAAGCTCTCCCC
ATACGCTAACTCCATCGGACACTCCATCTGCGACATCATCGCTAAGGAGTTCTGGACCTTCCTCGCTCAC
CACCTCCGTATCAAGATCCACGAGCACATCCTCATCCACGGAGACATCCGTAAGACCACCAAGATGGAGA
TCGGAGGAGAGGAGGTCGAGGTCGAGGAGTTCGTCGAGGAGGAGGACGAGGACACCGTCGCGGTACCCGC
GGCCGCCGTGAGCAAGGGCGAGGAGGATAACATGGCCATCATCAAGGAGTTCATGCGCTTCAAGGTGCAC
ATGGAGGGCTCCGTGAACGGCCACGAGTTCGAGATCGAGGGCGAGGGCGAGGGCCGCCCCTACGAGGGCA
CCCAGACCGCCAAGCTGAAGGTGACCAAGGGTGGCCCCCTGCCCTTCGCCTGGGACATCCTGTCCCCTCA
GTTCATGTACGGCTCCAAGGCCTACGTGAAGCACCCCGCCGACATCCCCGACTACTTGAAGCTGTCCTTC
CCCGAGGGCTTCAAGTGGGAGCGCGTGATGAACTTCGAGGACGGCGGCGTGGTGACCGTGACCCAGGACT
CCTCCCTGCAGGACGGCGAGTTCATCTACAAGGTGAAGCTGCGCGGCACCAACTTCCCCTCCGACGGCCC
CGTAATGCAGAAGAAGACCATGGGCTGGGAGGCCTCCTCCGAGCGGATGTACCCCGAGGACGGCGCCCTG
AAGGGCGAGATCAAGCAGAGGCTGAAGCTGAAGGACGGCGGCCACTACGACGCTGAGGTCAAGACCACCT
ACAAGGCCAAGAAGCCCGTGCAGCTGCCCGGCGCCTACAACGTCAACATCAAGTTGGACATCACCTCCCA
CAACGAGGACTACACCATCGTGGAACAGTACGAACGCGCCGAGGGCCGCCACTCCACCGGCGGCATGGAC
GAGCTGTACAAGTAATAGGAATTCCAACTGAGCGCCGGTCGCTACCATTACCAACTTGTCTGGTGTCAAA
AATAATAGGGGCCGCTGTCATCAGAGTAAGTTTAAACTGAGTTCTACTAACTAACGAGTAATATTTAAAT
TTTCAGCATCTCGCGCCCGTGCCTCTGACTTCTAAGTCCAATTACTCTTCAACATCCCTACATGCTCTTT
CTCCCTGTGCTCCCACCCCCTATTTTTGTTATTATCAAAAAACTTCTCTTAATTTCTTTGTTTTTTAGCT
TCTTTTAAGTCACCTCTAACAATGAAATTGTGTAGATTCAAAAATAGAATTAATTCGTAATAAAAAGTCG
AAAAAAATTGTGCTCCCTCCCCCCATTAATAATAATTCTATCCCAAAATCTACACAATGTTCTGTGTACA
CTTCTTATGTTTTTTACTTCTGATAAATTTTTTTGAAACATCATAGAAAAAACCGCACACAAAATACCTT
ATCATATGTTACGTTTCAGTTTATGACCGCAATTTTTATTTCTTCGCACGTCTGGGCCTCTCATGACGTC
AAATCATGCTCATCGTGAAAAAGTTTTGGAGTATTTTTGGAATTTTTCAATCAAGTGAAAGTTTATGAAA
TTAATTTTCCTGCTTTTGCTTTTTGGGGTTTCCCCTATTGTTTGTCAAGATTTCGAGGACGGCGTTTTTC
TTGCTAAAATCACAAGTATTGATGAGCACGATGCAAGAAAGATCGGAAGAAGGTTTGGGTTTGAGGCTCA
GTGGAAGGTGAGTAGAAGTTGATAATTTGAAAGTGGAGTAGTGTCTATGGGGTTTTTGCCTTAAATGACA
GAATACATTCCCAATATACCAAACATAACTGTTTCCTACTAGTCGGCCGTACGGGCCCTTTCGTCTCGCG
CGTTTCGGTGATGACGGTGAAAACCTCTGACACATGCAGCTCCCGGAGACGGTCACAGCTTGTCTGTAAG
CGGATGCCGGGAGCAGACAAGCCCGTCAGGGCGCGTCAGCGGGTGTTGGCGGGTGTCGGGGCTGGCTTAA
CTATGCGGCATCAGAGCAGATTGTACTGAGAGTGCACCATATGCGGTGTGAAATACCGCACAGATGCGTA
AGGAGAAAATACCGCATCAGGCGGCCTTAAGGGCCTCGTGATACGCCTATTTTTATAGGTTAATGTCATG
ATAATAATGGTTTCTTAGACGTCAGGTGGCACTTTTCGGGGAAATGTGCGCGGAACCCCTATTTGTTTAT
TTTTCTAAATACATTCAAATATGTATCCGCTCATGAGACAATAACCCTGATAAATGCTTCAATAATATTG
AAAAAGGAAGAGTATGAGTATTCAACATTTCCGTGTCGCCCTTATTCCCTTTTTTGCGGCATTTTGCCTT
CCTGTTTTTGCTCACCCAGAAACGCTGGTGAAAGTAAAAGATGCTGAAGATCAGTTGGGTGCACGAGTGG
GTTACATCGAACTGGATCTCAACAGCGGTAAGATCCTTGAGAGTTTTCGCCCCGAAGAACGTTTTCCAAT
GATGAGCACTTTTAAAGTTCTGCTATGTGGCGCGGTATTATCCCGTATTGACGCCGGGCAAGAGCAACTC
GGTCGCCGCATACACTATTCTCAGAATGACTTGGTTGAGTACTCACCAGTCACAGAAAAGCATCTTACGG
ATGGCATGACAGTAAGAGAATTATGCAGTGCTGCCATAACCATGAGTGATAACACTGCGGCCAACTTACT
TCTGACAACGATCGGAGGACCGAAGGAGCTAACCGCTTTTTTGCACAACATGGGGGATCATGTAACTCGC
CTTGATCGTTGGGAACCGGAGCTGAATGAAGCCATACCAAACGACGAGCGTGACACCACGATGCCTGTAG
CAATGGCAACAACGTTGCGCAAACTATTAACTGGCGAACTACTTACTCTAGCTTCCCGGCAACAATTAAT
AGACTGGATGGAGGCGGATAAAGTTGCAGGACCACTTCTGCGCTCGGCCCTTCCGGCTGGCTGGTTTATT
GCTGATAAATCTGGAGCCGGTGAGCGTGGGTCTCGCGGTATCATTGCAGCACTGGGGCCAGATGGTAAGC
CCTCCCGTATCGTAGTTATCTACACGACGGGGAGTCAGGCAACTATGGATGAACGAAATAGACAGATCGC
TGAGATAGGTGCCTCACTGATTAAGCATTGGTAACTGTCAGACCAAGTTTACTCATATATACTTTAGATT
GATTTAAAACTTCATTTTTAATTTAAAAGGATCTAGGTGAAGATCCTTTTTGATAATCTCATGACCAAAA
TCCCTTAACGTGAGTTTTCGTTCCACTGAGCGTCAGACCCCGTAGAAAAGATCAAAGGATCTTCTTGAGA
TCCTTTTTTTCTGCGCGTAATCTGCTGCTTGCAAACAAAAAAACCACCGCTACCAGCGGTGGTTTGTTTG
CCGGATCAAGAGCTACCAACTCTTTTTCCGAAGGTAACTGGCTTCAGCAGAGCGCAGATACCAAATACTG
TTCTTCTAGTGTAGCCGTAGTTAGGCCACCACTTCAAGAACTCTGTAGCACCGCCTACATACCTCGCTCT
GCTAATCCTGTTACCAGTGGCTGCTGCCAGTGGCGATAAGTCGTGTCTTACCGGGTTGGACTCAAGACGA
TAGTTACCGGATAAGGCGCAGCGGTCGGGCTGAACGGGGGGTTCGTGCACACAGCCCAGCTTGGAGCGAA
CGACCTACACCGAACTGAGATACCTACAGCGTGAGCTATGAGAAAGCGCCACGCTTCCCGAAGGGAGAAA
GGCGGACAGGTATCCGGTAAGCGGCAGGGTCGGAACAGGAGAGCGCACGAGGGAGCTTCCAGGGGGAAAC
GCCTGGTATCTTTATAGTCCTGTCGGGTTTCGCCACCTCTGACTTGAGCGTCGATTTTTGTGATGCTCGT
CAGGGGGGCGGAGCCTATGGAAAAACGCCAGCAACGCGGCCTTTTTACGGTTCCTGGCCTTTTGCTGGCC
TTTTGCTCACATGTTCTTTCCTGCGTTATCCCCTGATTCTGTGGATAACCGTATTACCGCCTTTGAGTGA
GCTGATACCGCTCGCCGCAGCCGAACGACCGAGCGCAGCGAGTCAGTGAGCGAGGAAGCGGAAGAGCGCC
CAATACGCAAACCGCCTCTCCCCGCGCGTTGGCCGATTCATTAATGCAGCTGGCACGACAGGTTTCCCGA
CTGGAAAGCGGGCAGTGAGCGCAACGCAATTAATGTGAGTTAGCTCACTCATTAGGCACCCCAGGCTTTA
CACTTTATGCTTCCGGCTCGTATGTTGTGTGGAATTGTGAGCGGATAACAATTTCACACAGGAAACAGCT
ATGACCATGATTACGCCAAGCTGTAAGTTTAAACATGATCTTACTAACTAACTATTCTCATTTAAATTTT
CAGAGCTTAAAAATGGCTGAAATCACTCACAACGATGGATACGCTAACAACTTGGAAATGAAAT
